>Addgene plasmid #16612 | pBI-EGFP-MnSOD | addgene full sequence | sequence record 169119 | Addgene NGS results
AACTTGTTTATTGCAGCTTATAATGGTTACAAATAAAGCAATAGCATCACAAATTTCACAAATAAAGCAT
TTTTTTCACTGCATTCTAGTTGTGGTTTGTCCAAACTCATCAATGTATCTTATCATGTCTGGATCCTCTA
GAACTAGGTCGACAAGCTTGATATCGAATTCTTACTTGTACAGCTCGTCCATGCCGAGAGTGATCCCGGC
GGCGGTCACGAACTCCAGCAGGACCATGTGATCGCGCTTCTCGTTGGGGTCTTTGCTCAGGGCGGACTGG
GTGCTCAGGTAGTGGTTGTCGGGCAGCAGCACGGGGCCGTCGCCGATGGGGGTGTTCTGCTGGTAGTGGT
CGGCGAGCTGCACGCTGCCGTCCTCGATGTTGTGGCGGATCTTGAAGTTCACCTTGATGCCGTTCTTCTG
CTTGTCGGCCATGATATAGACGTTGTGGCTGTTGTAGTTGTACTCCAGCTTGTGCCCCAGGATGTTGCCG
TCCTCCTTGAAGTCGATGCCCTTCAGCTCGATGCGGTTCACCAGGGTGTCGCCCTCGAACTTCACCTCGG
CGCGGGTCTTGTAGTTGCCGTCGTCCTTGAAGAAGATGGTGCGCTCCTGGACGTAGCCTTCGGGCATGGC
GGACTTGAAGAAGTCGTGCTGCTTCATGTGGTCGGGGTAGCGGCTGAAGCACTGCACGCCGTAGGTCAGG
GTGGTCACGAGGGTGGGCCAGGGCACGGGCAGCTTGCCGGTGGTGCAGATGAACTTCAGGGTCAGCTTGC
CGTAGGTGGCATCGCCCTCGCCCTCGCCGGACACGCTGAACTTGTGGCCGTTTACGTCGCCGTCCAGCTC
GACCAGGATGGGCACCACCCCGGTGAACAGCTCCTCGCCCTTGCTCACCATCCGCGGGGATCCACTAGTT
CTAGAGCGGCCGCTGCAGGAATTCGGGGCCGCGGAGGCTGGATCGGTCCCGGTGTCTTCTATGGAGGTCA
AAACAGCGTGGATGGCGTCTCCAGGCGATCTGACGGTTCACTAAACGAGCTCTGCTTATATAGGTCGAGT
TTACCACTCCCTATCAGTGATAGAGAAAAGTGAAAGTCGAGTTTACCACTCCCTATCAGTGATAGAGAAA
AGTGAAAGTCGAGTTTACCACTCCCTATCAGTGATAGAGAAAAGTGAAAGTCGAGTTTACCACTCCCTAT
CAGTGATAGAGAAAAGTGAAAGTCGAGTTTACCACTCCCTATCAGTGATAGAGAAAAGTGAAAGTCGAGT
TTACCACTCCCTATCAGTGATAGAGAAAAGTGAAAGTCGAGCTCGGTACCCGGGTCGAGGTAGGCGTGTA
CGGTGGGAGGCCTATATAAGCAGAGCTCGTTTAGTGAACCGTCAGATCGCCTGGAGACGCCATCCACGCT
GTTTTGACCTCCATAGAAGACACCGGGACCGATCCAGCCTCCGCGGCCCCGAATTCGAGCTCGGTACCCG
GGGATCCTCTAGTCAGCTGACGCGCCTCGAGGCTACCGGTCGCCAGCATGTTGAGCCGGGCAGTGTGCGG
CACCAGCAGGCAGCTGGCTCCGGTTTTGGGGTATCTGGGCTCCAGGCAGAAGCACAGCCTCCCCGACCTG
CCCTACGACTACGGCGCCCTGGAACCTCACATCAACGCGCAGATCATGCAGCTGCACCACAGCAAGCACC
ACGCGGCCTACGTGAACAACCTGAACGTCACCGAGGAGAAGTACCAGGAGGCGTTGGCCAAGGGAGATGT
TACAGCCCAGATAGCTCTTCAGCCTGCACTGAAGTTCAATGGTGGTGGTCATATCAATCATAGCATTTTC
TGGACAAACCTCAGCCCTAACGGTGGTGGAGAACCCAAAGGGGAGTTGCTGGAAGCCATCAAACGTGACT
TTGGTTCCTTTGACAAGTTTAAGGAGAAGCTGACGGCTGCATCTGTTGGTGTCCAAGGCTCAGGTTGGGG
TTGGCTTGGTTTCAATAAGGAACGGGGACACTTACAAATTGCTGCTTGTCCAAATCAGGATCCACTGCAA
GGAACAACAGGCCTTATTCCACTGCTGGGGATTGATGTGTGGGAGCACGCTTACTACCTTCAGTATAAAA
ATGTCAGGCCTGATTATCTAAAAGCTATTTGGAATGTAATCAACTGGGAGAATGTAACTGAAAGATACAT
GGCTTGCAAAAAGTAATTAATTAAGGTCGACAGTTTAAACGCTAGCGCGGCCTCGACGATATCTCTAGAG
CTGAGAACTTCAGGGTGAGTTTGGGGACCCTTGATTGTTCTTTCTTTTTCGCTATTGTAAAATTCATGTT
ATATGGAGGGGGCAAAGTTTTCAGGGTGTTGTTTAGAATGGGAAGATGTCCCTTGTATCACCATGGACCC
TCATGATAATTTTGTTTCTTTCACTTTCTACTCTGTTGACAACCATTGTCTCCTCTTATTTTCTTTTCAT
TTTCTGTAACTTTTTCGTTAAACTTTAGCTTGCATTTGTAACGAATTTTTAAATTCACTTTTGTTTATTT
GTCAGATTGTAAGTACTTTCTCTAATCACTTTTTTTTCAAGGCAATCAGGGTATATTATATTGTACTTCA
GCACAGTTTTAGAGAACAATTGTTATAATTAAATGATAAGGTAGAATATTTCTGCATATAAATTCTGGCT
GGCGTGGAAATATTCTTATTGGTAGAAACAACTACACCCTGGTCATCATCCTGCCTTTCTCTTTATGGTT
ACAATGATATACACTGTTTGAGATGAGGATAAAATACTCTGAGTCCAAACCGGGCCCCTCTGCTAACCAT
GTTCATGCCTTCTTCTCTTTCCTACAGCTCCTGGGCAACGTGCTGGTTGTTGTGCTGTCTCATCATTTTG
GCAAAGAATTCACTCCTCAGGTGCAGGCTGCCTATCAGAAGGTGGTGGCTGGTGTGGCCAATGCCCTGGC
TCACAAATACCACTGAGATCGATCTTTTTCCCTCTGCCAAAAATTATGGGGACATCATGAAGCCCCTTGA
GCATCTGACTTCTGGCTAATAAAGGAAATTTATTTTCATTGCAATAGTGTGTTGGAATTTTTTGTGTCTC
TCACTCGGAAGGACATATGGGAGGGCAAATCATTTAAAACATCAGAATGAGTATTTGGTTTAGAGTTTGG
CAACATATGCCCATATGCTGGCTGCCATGAACAAAGGTTGGCTATAAAGAGGTCATCAGTATATGAAACA
GCCCCCTGCTGTCCATTCCTTATTCCATAGAAAAGCCTTGACTTGAGGTTAGATTTTTTTTATATTTTGT
TTTGTGTTATTTTTTTCTTTAACATCCCTAAAATTTTCCTTACATGTTTTACTAGCCAGATTTTTCCTCC
TCTCCTGACTACTCCCAGTCATAGCTGTCCCTCTTCTCTTATGGAGATCCCTCGACTGCATTAATGAATC
GGCCAACGCGCGGGGAGAGGCGGTTTGCGTATTGGGCGCTCTTCCGCTTCCTCGCTCACTGACTCGCTGC
GCTCGGTCGTTCGGCTGCGGCGAGCGGTATCAGCTCACTCAAAGGCGGTAATACGGTTATCCACAGAATC
AGGGGATAACGCAGGAAAGAACATGTGAGCAAAAGGCCAGCAAAAGGCCAGGAACCGTAAAAAGGCCGCG
TTGCTGGCGTTTTTCCATAGGCTCCGCCCCCCTGACGAGCATCACAAAAATCGACGCTCAAGTCAGAGGT
GGCGAAACCCGACAGGACTATAAAGATACCAGGCGTTTCCCCCTGGAAGCTCCCTCGTGCGCTCTCCTGT
TCCGACCCTGCCGCTTACCGGATACCTGTCCGCCTTTCTCCCTTCGGGAAGCGTGGCGCTTTCTCATAGC
TCACGCTGTAGGTATCTCAGTTCGGTGTAGGTCGTTCGCTCCAAGCTGGGCTGTGTGCACGAACCCCCCG
TTCAGCCCGACCGCTGCGCCTTATCCGGTAACTATCGTCTTGAGTCCAACCCGGTAAGACACGACTTATC
GCCACTGGCAGCAGCCACTGGTAACAGGATTAGCAGAGCGAGGTATGTAGGCGGTGCTACAGAGTTCTTG
AAGTGGTGGCCTAACTACGGCTACACTAGAAGAACAGTATTTGGTATCTGCGCTCTGCTGAAGCCAGTTA
CCTTCGGAAAAAGAGTTGGTAGCTCTTGATCCGGCAAACAAACCACCGCTGGTAGCGGTGGTTTTTTTGT
TTGCAAGCAGCAGATTACGCGCAGAAAAAAAGGATCTCAAGAAGATCCTTTGATCTTTTCTACGGGGTCT
GACGCTCAGTGGAACGAAAACTCACGTTAAGGGATTTTGGTCATGAGATTATCAAAAAGGATCTTCACCT
AGATCCTTTTAAATTAAAAATGAAGTTTTAAATCAATCTAAAGTATATATGAGTAAACTTGGTCTGACAG
TTACCAATGCTTAATCAGTGAGGCACCTATCTCAGCGATCTGTCTATTTCGTTCATCCATAGTTGCCTGA
CTCCCCGTCGTGTAGATAACTACGATACGGGAGGGCTTACCATCTGGCCCCAGTGCTGCAATGATACCGC
GAGACCCACGCTCACCGGCTCCAGATTTATCAGCAATAAACCAGCCAGCCGGAAGGGCCGAGCGCAGAAG
TGGTCCTGCAACTTTATCCGCCTCCATCCAGTCTATTAATTGTTGCCGGGAAGCTAGAGTAAGTAGTTCG
CCAGTTAATAGTTTGCGCAACGTTGTTGCCATTGCTACAGGCATCGTGGTGTCACGCTCGTCGTTTGGTA
TGGCTTCATTCAGCTCCGGTTCCCAACGATCAAGGCGAGTTACATGATCCCCCATGTTGTGCAAAAAAGC
GGTTAGCTCCTTCGGTCCTCCGATCGTTGTCAGAAGTAAGTTGGCCGCAGTGTTATCACTCATGGTTATG
GCAGCACTGCATAATTCTCTTACTGTCATGCCATCCGTAAGATGCTTTTCTGTGACTGGTGAGTACTCAA
CCAAGTCATTCTGAGAATAGTGTATGCGGCGACCGAGTTGCTCTTGCCCGGCGTCAACACGGGATAATAC
CGCGCCACATAGCAGAACTTTAAAAGTGCTCATCATTGGAAAACGTTCTTCGGGGCGAAAACTCTCAAGG
ATCTTACCGCTGTTGAGATCCAGTTCGATGTAACCCACTCGTGCACCCAACTGATCTTCAGCATCTTTTA
CTTTCACCAGCGTTTCTGGGTGAGCAAAAACAGGAAGGCAAAATGCCGCAAAAAAGGGAATAAGGGCGAC
ACGGAAATGTTGAATACTCATACTCTTCCTTTTTCAATATTATTGAAGCATTTATCAGGGTTATTGTCTC
ATGAGCGGATACATATTTGAATGTATTTAGAAAAATAAACAAATAGGGGTTCCGCGCACATTTCCCCGAA
AAGTGCCACCTGACGTCTAAGAAACCATTATTATCATGACATTAACCTATAAAAATAGGCGTATCACGAG
GCCCTTTCGTCTTCACTCGACGCGGCCAGCTTGGTCGAGCTGGATACTTCCCGTCCGCCAGGGGGACATG
CCGGCGATGCTGAAGGTCGCGCGCATTCCCGATGAAGAGGCCGGTTACCGCCTGTTGACCTGGTGGGACG
GGCAGGGCGCCGCCCGAGTCTTCGCCTCGGCGGCGGGCGCTCTGCTCATGGAGCGCGCGTCCGGGGCCGG
GGACCTTGCACAGATAGCGTGGTCCGGCCAGGACGACGAGGCTTGCAGGATCATAATCAGCCATACCACA
TTTGTAGAGGTTTTACTTGCTTTAAAAAACCTCCCACACCTCCCCCTGAACCTGAAACATAAAATGAATG
CAATTGTTGTTGTT
Features (pLannotate 1.2.2; 18 found; start..end, strand, type, name):
      1..135     +  polyA_signal   SV40 poly(A) signal: SV40 polyadenylation signal
    149..171     -  misc_feature   MCS (fragment): pBluescript multiple cloning site
    172..891     -  CDS            EGFP: the original enhanced GFP (Yang et al., 1996) mammalian codon-optimized
    896..923     -  misc_feature   MCS (fragment): pBluescript multiple cloning site
    999..1044    -  promoter       TRE3GV promoter (fragment): 3rd-generation Tet-responsive promoter that can be activated by binding of Tet-On® 3G, optimized for retroviral and lentiviral vectors
   1058..1301    +  protein_bind   tetracycline response element (fragment): contains seven copies of the tetracycline operator tetO tetracycline repressor TetR
   1319..1357    +  promoter       minimal CMV promoter: human cytomegalovirus (CMV) immediate early promoter
   1451..1482    +  misc_feature   MCS (fragment): pUC18/19 multiple cloning site
   1518..2183    +  CDS            SOD2: SODM_HUMAN - Experimental evidence at protein level: Swiss-Prot protein existence level 1. Destroys superoxide anion radicals which are normally produced within the cells and which are toxic to biological systems. From Homo sapiens (Human).
   2255..2827    +  intron         β-globin intron: intron from rabbit β-globin gene
   2831..2953    +  CDS            HBB: HBB_COLGU - Experimental evidence at transcript level: Swiss-Prot protein existence level 2. Involved in oxygen transport from the lung to the various peripheral tissues. From Colobus guereza (Mantled guereza) (Eastern black-and-white colobus monkey).
   3028..3083    +  polyA_signal   β-globin poly(A) signal: rabbit β-globin polyadenylation signal (Gil and Proudfoot, 1987)
   3416..3469    -  CDS            lacI (fragment): lac repressor; lacI; The lac repressor binds to the lac operator to inhibit transcription in E. coli. This inhibition can be relieved by adding lactose or isopropyl-β-D-thiogalactopyranoside (IPTG).
   3652..4240    -  rep_origin     ori: high-copy-number ColE1/pMB1/pBR322/pUC origin of replication
   4411..5271    -  CDS            AmpR: β-lactamase; bla; confers resistance to ampicillin, carbenicillin, and related antibiotics
   5272..5376    -  promoter       AmpR promoter: bla
   5495..5725    +  CDS            str (fragment): STR_KLEPN - Protein inferred from homology: Swiss-Prot protein existence level 3. The aminoglycoside phosphotransferases achieve inactivation of their antibiotic substrates by phosphorylation. From Klebsiella pneumoniae.
   5719..5802    +  CDS            large T antigen (fragment): large T antigen from SV40 (simian virus 40)
