[The description below was written by a language model from this plasmid's Addgene catalogue record and pLannotate feature annotations shown in this document.]
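Description:
pBI-EGFP-MnSOD is a mammalian expression plasmid built on the Clontech pBI-EGFP2 backbone, a bidirectional tetracycline-responsive vector. It is propagated in E. coli through a high-copy ColE1/pUC-type origin and selected with ampicillin via the β-lactamase gene and its own promoter. The record shows no mammalian selection marker. The sequenced record is about 5.8 kb, consistent with the stated backbone of roughly 5.2 kb plus a 704 bp insert.

The core of the construct is a central tetracycline response element made of repeated tetO operator sites, flanked on each side by a minimal CMV-type promoter pointing outward. In one direction this drives EGFP, terminated by an SV40 polyadenylation signal. In the other direction it drives the human SOD2 coding sequence (MnSOD, the mitochondrial manganese superoxide dismutase), cloned between XhoI and PacI sites and followed by a rabbit β-globin intron, a short β-globin exon segment and the β-globin poly(A) signal. The depositor notes that the insert is full length and retains the mitochondrial leader sequence, so the protein should be targeted to mitochondria. Because the minimal promoters are essentially silent on their own, expression of both genes depends on a tetracycline-controlled transactivator supplied separately, and EGFP fluorescence marks the cells in which MnSOD is co-induced. Short annotated fragments of lacI, an aminoglycoside phosphotransferase and SV40 large T antigen appear to be backbone remnants rather than functional genes.

The associated publication concerns p53-dependent, 5-fluorouracil-induced apoptosis in colorectal cancer cells, so the plasmid fits regulated expression of this superoxide-detoxifying enzyme in that setting, although the record does not state its exact experimental role.
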