Addgene plasmid #16612: pBI-EGFP-MnSOD
Depositing lab: Bert Vogelstein. Publication: Ferredoxin reductase affects p53-dependent, 5-fluorouracil-induced apoptosis in colorectal cancer cells. Hwang PM, Bunz F, Yu J, Rago C, Chan TA, Murphy MP, Kelso GF, Smith RA, Kinzler KW, Vogelstein B. Nat Med. 2001 Oct . 7(10):1111-7. 10.1038/nm1001-1111 PubMed 11590433.
Backbone
  Vector backbone: pBI-EGFP2
  Backbone manufacturer: Clontech
  Backbone size w/o insert (bp): 5200
  Vector type: Mammalian Expression
Growth in bacteria
  Bacterial resistance: Ampicillin, 100 μg/mL
  Growth temperature: 37°C
  Growth strain: DH5alpha
  Copy number: High Copy
Gene/Insert
  Gene/Insert name: MnSOD (alt name: mitochondrial gene superoxide dismutase)
  Species: H. sapiens (human)
  Insert size (bp): 704
  Entrez Gene: SOD2 (a.k.a. GC1, GClnc1, IPO-B, IPOB, MNSOD, MVCD6, Mn-SOD)
  Cloning method: Restriction Enzyme; 5′ cloning site XhoI (not destroyed); 3′ cloning site PacI (not destroyed)
  Sequencing primers: 5′ na
Terms and licenses: Academic/Nonprofit Terms; Industry Terms: Not Available to Industry
Depositor comments: Contains full length MnSOD gene including the mitochondrial leader sequence.
How to cite: pBI-EGFP-MnSOD was a gift from Bert Vogelstein (Addgene plasmid # 16612 ; http://n2t.net/addgene:16612 ; RRID:Addgene_16612)
