>Addgene plasmid #16612 | pBI-EGFP-MnSOD | addgene partial sequence | sequence record 56593 | EBV-rev 5'-GTGGTTTGTCCAAACTCATC-3'
GTCTGGATCCTCTAGAACTAGGTCGACAAGCTTGATATCGAATTCTTACTTGTACAGCTCGTCCATGCCG
AGAGTGATCCCGGCGGCGGTCACGAACTCCAGCAGGACCATGTGATCGCGCTTCTCGTTGGGGTCTTTGC
TCAGGGCGGACTGGGTGCTCAGGTAGTGGTTGTCGGGCAGCAGCACGGGGCCGTCGCCGATGGGGGTGTT
CTGCTGGTAGTGGTCGGCGAGCTGCACGCTGCCGTCCTCGATGTTGTGGCGGATCTTGAAGTTCACCTTG
ATGCCGTTCTTCTGCTTGTCGGCCATGATATAGACGTTGTGGCTGTTGTAGTTGTACTCCAGCTTGTGCC
CCAGGATGTTGCCGTCCTCCTTGAAGTCGATGCCCTTCAGCTCGATGCGGTTCACCAGGGTGTCGCCCTC
GAACTTCACCTCGGCGCGGGTCTTGTAGTTGCCGTCGTCCTTGAAGAAGATGGTGCGCTCCTGGACGTAG
CCTTCGGGCATGGCGGACTTGAAGAAGTCGTGCTGCTTCATGTGGTCGGGGTAGCGGCTGAAGCACTGCA
CGCCGTAGGTCAGGGTGGTCACGAGGGTGGGCCAGGGCACGGGCAGCTTGCCGGTGGTGCAGATGAACTT
CAGGGTCAGCTTGCCGTAGGTGGCATCGCCCTCGCCCTCGCCGGACACGCTGAACTTGTGGCCGTTTACG
TCGCCGTCCAGCTCGACCAGGATGGGCACCACCCCGGTGAACAGCTCCTCGCCCTTGCTCACCATCCGCG
GGGATCCACTAGTTCTAGAGCGGCCGC
