>Addgene plasmid #16612 | pBI-EGFP-MnSOD | addgene partial sequence | sequence record 56594 | Bglob-intron-R 5'-TTTGCCCCCTCCATATAACA-3'
AAGAACAATCAAGGGTCCCCAAACTCACCCTGAAGTTCTCAGCTCTAGAGATATCGTCGAGGCCGCGCTA
GCGTTTAAACTGTCGACCTTAATTAATTACTTTTTGCAAGCCATGTATCTTTCAGTTACATTCTCCCAGT
TGATTACATTCCAAATAGCTTTTAGATAATCAGGCCTGACATTTTTATACTGAAGGTAGTAAGCGTGCTC
CCACACATCAATCCCCAGCAGTGGAATAAGGCCTGTTGTTCCTTGCAGTGGATCCTGATTTGGACAAGCA
GCAATTTGTAAGTGTCCCCGTTCCTTATTGAAACCAAGCCAACCCCAACCTGAGCCTTGGACACCAACAG
ATGCAGCCGTCAGCTTCTCCTTAAACTTGTCAAAGGAACCAAAGTCACGTTTGATGGCTTCCAGCAACTC
CCCTTTGGGTTCTCCACCACCGTTAGGGCTGAGGTTTGTCCAGAAAATGCTATGATTGATATGACCACCA
CCATTGAACTTCAGTGCAGGCTGAAGAGCTATCTGGGCTGTAACATCTCCCTTGGCCAACGCCTCCTGGT
ACTTCTCCTCGGTGACGTTCAGGTTGTTCACGTAGGCCGCGTGGTGCTTGCTGTGGTGCAGCTGCATGAT
CTGCGCGTTGATGTGAGGTTCCAGGGCGCCGTAGTCGTAGGGCAGGTCGGGGAGGCTGTGCTTCTGCCTG
GAGCCCAGATACCCCAAAACCGGAGCCAGCTGCCTGCTGGTGCCGCACACTGCCCGGCTCAACATGCTGG
CGACCGGTAGCCTCGAGGCGCGTCAGCTGACTAGAGGATCCCCGGGTA
